>Addgene plasmid #110721 | pLVX-CMV400 | addgene full sequence | sequence record 223907 | Addgene NGS Result
TGGAAGGGCTAATTCACTCCCAAAGAAGACAAGATATCCTTGATCTGTGGATCTACCACACACAAGGCTA
CTTCCCTGATTAGCAGAACTACACACCAGGGCCAGGGGTCAGATATCCACTGACCTTTGGATGGTGCTAC
AAGCTAGTACCAGTTGAGCCAGATAAGGTAGAAGAGGCCAATAAAGGAGAGAACACCAGCTTGTTACACC
CTGTGAGCCTGCATGGGATGGATGACCCGGAGAGAGAAGTGTTAGAGTGGAGGTTTGACAGCCGCCTAGC
ATTTCATCACGTGGCCCGAGAGCTGCATCCGGAGTACTTCAAGAACTGCTGATATCGAGCTTGCTACAAG
GGACTTTCCGCTGGGGACTTTCCAGGGAGGCGTGGCCTGGGCGGGACTGGGGAGTGGCGAGCCCTCAGAT
CCTGCATATAAGCAGCTGCTTTTTGCCTGTACTGGGTCTCTCTGGTTAGACCAGATCTGAGCCTGGGAGC
TCTCTGGCTAACTAGGGAACCCACTGCTTAAGCCTCAATAAAGCTTGCCTTGAGTGCTTCAAGTAGTGTG
TGCCCGTCTGTTGTGTGACTCTGGTAACTAGAGATCCCTCAGACCCTTTTAGTCAGTGTGGAAAATCTCT
AGCAGTGGCGCCCGAACAGGGACTTGAAAGCGAAAGGGAAACCAGAGGAGCTCTCTCGACGCAGGACTCG
GCTTGCTGAAGCGCGCACGGCAAGAGGCGAGGGGCGGCGACTGGTGAGTACGCCAAAAATTTTGACTAGC
GGAGGCTAGAAGGAGAGAGATGGGTGCGAGAGCGTCAGTATTAAGCGGGGGAGAATTAGATCGCGATGGG
AAAAAATTCGGTTAAGGCCAGGGGGAAAGAAAAAATATAAATTAAAACATATAGTATGGGCAAGCAGGGA
GCTAGAACGATTCGCAGTTAATCCTGGCCTGTTAGAAACATCAGAAGGCTGTAGACAAATACTGGGACAG
CTACAACCATCCCTTCAGACAGGATCAGAAGAACTTAGATCATTATATAATACAGTAGCAACCCTCTATT
GTGTGCATCAAAGGATAGAGATAAAAGACACCAAGGAAGCTTTAGACAAGATAGAGGAAGAGCAAAACAA
AAGTAAGACCACCGCACAGCAAGCGGCCGGCCGCTGATCTTCAGACCTGGAGGAGGAGATATGAGGGACA
ATTGGAGAAGTGAATTATATAAATATAAAGTAGTAAAAATTGAACCATTAGGAGTAGCACCCACCAAGGC
AAAGAGAAGAGTGGTGCAGAGAGAAAAAAGAGCAGTGGGAATAGGAGCTTTGTTCCTTGGGTTCTTGGGA
GCAGCAGGAAGCACTATGGGCGCAGCGTCAATGACGCTGACGGTACAGGCCAGACAATTATTGTCTGGTA
TAGTGCAGCAGCAGAACAATTTGCTGAGGGCTATTGAGGCGCAACAGCATCTGTTGCAACTCACAGTCTG
GGGCATCAAGCAGCTCCAGGCAAGAATCCTGGCTGTGGAAAGATACCTAAAGGATCAACAGCTCCTGGGG
ATTTGGGGTTGCTCTGGAAAACTCATTTGCACCACTGCTGTGCCTTGGAATGCTAGTTGGAGTAATAAAT
CTCTGGAACAGATTTGGAATCACACGACCTGGATGGAGTGGGACAGAGAAATTAACAATTACACAAGCTT
AATACACTCCTTAATTGAAGAATCGCAAAACCAGCAAGAAAAGAATGAACAAGAATTATTGGAATTAGAT
AAATGGGCAAGTTTGTGGAATTGGTTTAACATAACAAATTGGCTGTGGTATATAAAATTATTCATAATGA
TAGTAGGAGGCTTGGTAGGTTTAAGAATAGTTTTTGCTGTACTTTCTATAGTGAATAGAGTTAGGCAGGG
ATATTCACCATTATCGTTTCAGACCCACCTCCCAACCCCGAGGGGACCCGACAGGCCCGAAGGAATAGAA
GAAGAAGGTGGAGAGAGAGACAGAGACAGATCCATTCGATTAGTGAACGGATCTCGACGGTATCGCCTTT
AAAAGAAAAGGGGGGATTGGGGGGTACAGTGCAGGGGAAAGAATAGTAGACATAATAGCAACAGACATAC
AAACTAAAGAATTACAAAAACAAATTACAAAAATTCAAAATTTTCGGGTTTATTACAGGGACAGCAGAGA
TCCAGTTTATCGATAGTTATTAATAGTAATCAATTACGGGGTCATTAGTTCATAGCCCATATATGGAGTT
CCGCGTTACATAACTTACGGTAAATGGCCCGCCTGGCTGACCGCCCAACGACCCCCGCCCATTGACGTCA
ATAATGACGTATGTTCCCATAGTAACGCCAATAGGGACTTTCCATTGACGTCAATGGGTGGAGTATTTAC
GGTAAACTGCCCACTTGGCAGTACATCAAGTGTATCATATGCCAAGTACGCCCCCTATTGACGTCAATGA
CGGTAAATGGCCCGCCTGGCATTATGCCCAGTACATGACCTTATGGGACTTTCCTACTTGGCAGTACATC
TACGTATTAGTCATCGCTATTACCATGGTGATGCGGTTTTGGCAGTACATCAATGGGCGTGGACCGCTAG
CGCTAACTAGTAGATCTCGAGCTCAAGCTTCGAATTCTGCAGTCGACGGTACCGCGGGCCCGGGATCCAC
CGGATCTAGATAACTGATCATAATCAGCCATACCACATTTGTAGAGGTTTTACTTGCTTTAAAAAACCTC
CCACACCTCCCCCTGAACCTGAAACATAAAATGAATGCAATTGTTGTTGTTAACGACGCGTCTGGAACAA
TCAACCTCTGGATTACAAAATTTGTGAAAGATTGACTGGTATTCTTAACTATGTTGCTCCTTTTACGCTA
TGTGGATACGCTGCTTTAATGCCTTTGTATCATGCTATTGCTTCCCGTATGGCTTTCATTTTCTCCTCCT
TGTATAAATCCTGGTTGCTGTCTCTTTATGAGGAGTTGTGGCCCGTTGTCAGGCAACGTGGCGTGGTGTG
CACTGTGTTTGCTGACGCAACCCCCACTGGTTGGGGCATTGCCACCACCTGTCAGCTCCTTTCCGGGACT
TTCGCTTTCCCCCTCCCTATTGCCACGGCGGAACTCATCGCCGCCTGCCTTGCCCGCTGCTGGACAGGGG
CTCGGCTGTTGGGCACTGACAATTCCGTGGTGTTGTCGGGGAAGCTGACGTCCTTTCCATGGCTGCTCGC
CTGTGTTGCCACCTGGATTCTGCGCGGGACGTCCTTCTGCTACGTCCCTTCGGCCCTCAATCCAGCGGAC
CTTCCTTCCCGCGGCCTGCTGCCGGCTCTGCGGCCTCTTCCGCGTCTTCGCCTTCGCCCTCAGACGAGTC
GGATCTCCCTTTGGGCCGCCTCCCCGCCTGGAATTAATTCTGCAGTCGAGACCTAGAAAAACATGGAGCA
ATCACAAGTAGCAATACAGCAGCTACCAATGCTGATTGTGCCTGGCTAGAAGCACAAGAGGAGGAGGAGG
TGGGTTTTCCAGTCACACCTCAGGTACCTTTAAGACCAATGACTTACAAGGCAGCTGTAGATCTTAGCCA
CTTTTTAAAAGAAAAGAGGGGACTGGAAGGGCTAATTCACTCCCAACGAAGACAAGATATCCTTGATCTG
TGGATCTACCACACACAAGGCTACTTCCCTGATTAGCAGAACTACACACCAGGGCCAGGGGTCAGATATC
CACTGACCTTTGGATGGTGCTACAAGCTAGTACCAGTTGAGCCAGATAAGGTAGAAGAGGCCAATAAAGG
AGAGAACACCAGCTTGTTACACCCTGTGAGCCTGCATGGGATGGATGACCCGGAGAGAGAAGTGTTAGAG
TGGAGGTTTGACAGCCGCCTAGCATTTCATCACGTGGCCCGAGAGCTGCATCCGGAGTACTTCAAGAACT
GCTGATATCGAGCTTGCTACAAGGGACTTTCCGCTGGGGACTTTCCAGGGAGGCGTGGCCTGGGCGGGAC
TGGGGAGTGGCGAGCCCTCAGATCCTGCATATAAGCAGCTGCTTTTTGCCTGTACTGGGTCTCTCTGGTT
AGACCAGATCTGAGCCTGGGAGCTCTCTGGCTAACTAGGGAACCCACTGCTTAAGCCTCAATAAAGCTTG
CCTTGAGTGCTTCAAGTAGTGTGTGCCCGTCTGTTGTGTGACTCTGGTAACTAGAGATCCCTCAGACCCT
TTTAGTCAGTGTGGAAAATCTCTAGCAGTAGTAGTTCATGTCATCTTATTATTCAGTATTTATAACTTGC
AAAGAAATGAATATCAGAGAGTGAGAGGCCTTGACATTGCTAGCGTTTACCGTCGACCTCTAGCTAGAGC
TTGGCGTAATCATGGTCATAGCTGTTTCCTGTGTGAAATTGTTATCCGCTCACAATTCCACACAACATAC
GAGCCGGAAGCATAAAGTGTAAAGCCTGGGGTGCCTAATGAGTGAGCTAACTCACATTAATTGCGTTGCG
CTCACTGCCCGCTTTCCAGTCGGGAAACCTGTCGTGCCAGCTGCATTAATGAATCGGCCAACGCGCGGGG
AGAGGCGGTTTGCGTATTGGGCGCTCTTCCGCTTCCTCGCTCACTGACTCGCTGCGCTCGGTCGTTCGGC
TGCGGCGAGCGGTATCAGCTCACTCAAAGGCGGTAATACGGTTATCCACAGAATCAGGGGATAACGCAGG
AAAGAACATGTGAGCAAAAGGCCAGCAAAAGGCCAGGAACCGTAAAAAGGCCGCGTTGCTGGCGTTTTTC
CATAGGCTCCGCCCCCCTGACGAGCATCACAAAAATCGACGCTCAAGTCAGAGGTGGCGAAACCCGACAG
GACTATAAAGATACCAGGCGTTTCCCCCTGGAAGCTCCCTCGTGCGCTCTCCTGTTCCGACCCTGCCGCT
TACCGGATACCTGTCCGCCTTTCTCCCTTCGGGAAGCGTGGCGCTTTCTCATAGCTCACGCTGTAGGTAT
CTCAGTTCGGTGTAGGTCGTTCGCTCCAAGCTGGGCTGTGTGCACGAACCCCCCGTTCAGCCCGACCGCT
GCGCCTTATCCGGTAACTATCGTCTTGAGTCCAACCCGGTAAGACACGACTTATCGCCACTGGCAGCAGC
CACTGGTAACAGGATTAGCAGAGCGAGGTATGTAGGCGGTGCTACAGAGTTCTTGAAGTGGTGGCCTAAC
TACGGCTACACTAGAAGAACAGTATTTGGTATCTGCGCTCTGCTGAAGCCAGTTACCTTCGGAAAAAGAG
TTGGTAGCTCTTGATCCGGCAAACAAACCACCGCTGGTAGCGGTGGTTTTTTTGTTTGCAAGCAGCAGAT
TACGCGCAGAAAAAAAGGATCTCAAGAAGATCCTTTGATCTTTTCTACGGGGTCTGACGCTCAGTGGAAC
GAAAACTCACGTTAAGGGATTTTGGTCATGAGATTATCAAAAAGGATCTTCACCTAGATCCTTTTAAATT
AAAAATGAAGTTTTAAATCAATCTAAAGTATATATGAGTAAACTTGGTCTGACAGTTACCAATGCTTAAT
CAGTGAGGCACCTATCTCAGCGATCTGTCTATTTCGTTCATCCATAGTTGCCTGACTCCCCGTCGTGTAG
ATAACTACGATACGGGAGGGCTTACCATCTGGCCCCAGTGCTGCAATGATACCGCGAGACCCACGCTCAC
CGGCTCCAGATTTATCAGCAATAAACCAGCCAGCCGGAAGGGCCGAGCGCAGAAGTGGTCCTGCAACTTT
ATCCGCCTCCATCCAGTCTATTAATTGTTGCCGGGAAGCTAGAGTAAGTAGTTCGCCAGTTAATAGTTTG
CGCAACGTTGTTGCCATTGCTACAGGCATCGTGGTGTCACGCTCGTCGTTTGGTATGGCTTCATTCAGCT
CCGGTTCCCAACGATCAAGGCGAGTTACATGATCCCCCATGTTGTGCAAAAAAGCGGTTAGCTCCTTCGG
TCCTCCGATCGTTGTCAGAAGTAAGTTGGCCGCAGTGTTATCACTCATGGTTATGGCAGCACTGCATAAT
TCTCTTACTGTCATGCCATCCGTAAGATGCTTTTCTGTGACTGGTGAGTACTCAACCAAGTCATTCTGAG
AATAGTGTATGCGGCGACCGAGTTGCTCTTGCCCGGCGTCAATACGGGATAATACCGCGCCACATAGCAG
AACTTTAAAAGTGCTCATCATTGGAAAACGTTCTTCGGGGCGAAAACTCTCAAGGATCTTACCGCTGTTG
AGATCCAGTTCGATGTAACCCACTCGTGCACCCAACTGATCTTCAGCATCTTTTACTTTCACCAGCGTTT
CTGGGTGAGCAAAAACAGGAAGGCAAAATGCCGCAAAAAAGGGAATAAGGGCGACACGGAAATGTTGAAT
ACTCATACTCTTCCTTTTTCAATATTATTGAAGCATTTATCAGGGTTATTGTCTCATGAGCGGATACATA
TTTGAATGTATTTAGAAAAATAAACAAATAGGGGTTCCGCGCACATTTCCCCGAAAAGTGCCACCTGACG
TCGACGGATCGGGAGATCAACTTGTTTATTGCAGCTTATAATGGTTACAAATAAAGCAATAGCATCACAA
ATTTCACAAATAAAGCATTTTTTTCACTGCATTCTAGTTGTGGTTTGTCCAAACTCATCAATGTATCTTA
TCATGTCTGGATCAACTGGATAACTCAAGCTAACCAAAATCATCCCAAACTTCCCACCCCATACCCTATT
ACCACTGCCAATTACCTGTGGTTTCATTTACTCTAAACCTGTGATTCCTCTGAATTATTTTCATTTTAAA
GAAATTGTATTTGTTAAATATGTACTACAAACTTAGTAGT
Features (pLannotate 1.2.2; 22 found; start..end, strand, type, name):
    377..634     +  LTR            5' LTR (truncated): truncated 5' long terminal repeat (LTR) from HIV-1
    681..806     +  misc_feature   HIV-1 Ψ: packaging signal of human immunodeficiency virus type 1
    790..1128    +  CDS            HIV-1 gag (fragment): gag protein from human immunodeficiency virus 1; gag
   1303..1536    +  misc_feature   RRE: The Rev response element (RRE) of HIV-1 allows for Rev-dependent mRNA export from the nucleus to the cytoplasm.
   1913..2013    +  CDS            Rev (fragment): human immunodeficiency virus 1 (HIV-1) Rev protein; rev; enhances nuclear export of unspliced and incompletely spliced viral mRNAs
   2028..2143    +  misc_feature   cPPT/CTS: central polypurine tract and central termination sequence of HIV-1 (lacking the first T)
   2244..2547    +  enhancer       CMV enhancer: human cytomegalovirus immediate early enhancer
   2548..2583    +  promoter       CMV promoter (fragment): human cytomegalovirus (CMV) immediate early promoter
   2602..2658    +  misc_feature   MCS: multiple cloning site
   2675..2759    +  CDS            large T antigen (fragment): large T antigen from SV40 (simian virus 40)
   2799..3387    +  misc_feature   WPRE: woodchuck hepatitis virus posttranscriptional regulatory element
   3404..3922    +  CDS            nef (fragment): NEF_HV1BR - Experimental evidence at protein level: Swiss-Prot protein existence level 1. Extracellular Nef protein targets CD4(+) T-lymphocytes for apoptosis by interacting with CXCR4 surface receptors (PubMed:14990729). From Human immunodeficiency virus type 1 group M subtype B (isolate BRU/LAI) (HIV-1).
   3970..4227    +  LTR            5' LTR (truncated): truncated 5' long terminal repeat (LTR) from HIV-1
   4379..4395    -  protein_bind   lac operator: The lac repressor binds to the lac operator to inhibit transcription in E. coli. This inhibition can be relieved by adding lactose or isopropyl-β-D-thiogalactopyranoside (IPTG). lac repressor encoded by lacI
   4403..4433    -  promoter       lac promoter: promoter for the E. coli lac operon
   4448..4469    -  protein_bind   CAP binding site: CAP binding activates transcription in the presence of cAMP. E. coli catabolite activator protein
   4482..4574    -  CDS            lacI (fragment): lac repressor; lacI; The lac repressor binds to the lac operator to inhibit transcription in E. coli. This inhibition can be relieved by adding lactose or isopropyl-β-D-thiogalactopyranoside (IPTG).
   4757..5345    -  rep_origin     ori: high-copy-number ColE1/pMB1/pBR322/pUC origin of replication
   5516..6376    -  CDS            AmpR: β-lactamase; bla; confers resistance to ampicillin, carbenicillin, and related antibiotics
   6377..6481    -  promoter       AmpR promoter: bla
   6529..6663    +  polyA_signal   SV40 poly(A) signal: SV40 polyadenylation signal
   6830..329     +  CDS            nef (fragment) (across the origin): NEF_HV1BR - Experimental evidence at protein level: Swiss-Prot protein existence level 1. Extracellular Nef protein targets CD4(+) T-lymphocytes for apoptosis by interacting with CXCR4 surface receptors (PubMed:14990729). From Human immunodeficiency virus type 1 group M subtype B (isolate BRU/LAI) (HIV-1).
