[The description below was written by a language model from this plasmid's Addgene catalogue record and pLannotate feature annotations shown in this document.]
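Description:
pLVX-CMV400 is an empty lentiviral expression backbone derived from pLVX, modified so that transgenes cloned into it are expressed at reduced levels in mammalian cells. It is propagated in E. coli through a high-copy ColE1/pUC-type origin and selected with ampicillin via the β-lactamase gene. The catalogue lists the backbone as about 8,000 bp, whereas the sequenced record annotated here is 6,830 nt. The difference is not explained in the record.

The HIV-1-derived transfer cassette is bounded by two LTR features. Both are annotated as truncated LTRs and each is preceded by a fragment scored as nef, which probably reflects LTR-adjacent viral sequence rather than a functional coding region. Between the LTRs lie the Ψ packaging signal with an adjoining gag fragment, the Rev response element for Rev-dependent nuclear export of the genomic RNA, and the cPPT/CTS, which aids nuclear import and transduction efficiency. The expression unit consists of the CMV enhancer followed by only a short fragment of the CMV immediate-early promoter, consistent with the recorded "truncated CMV promoter" modification intended to weaken transcription. This leads into an altered multiple cloning site for restriction-enzyme insertion of a gene of interest, followed by a WPRE to stabilise and enhance transcript processing. No mammalian selection marker or reporter is annotated. An SV40 poly(A) signal and lac promoter/operator remnants sit in the plasmid backbone outside the viral cassette.

The stated use is lentiviral delivery where low, near-physiological ectopic expression is preferred over strong overexpression. The associated publication concerns light-sheet imaging of adherent cells, which suggests use with fluorescently tagged proteins, although no insert is present in this backbone.
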