Addgene plasmid #110721: pLVX-CMV400
Purpose: (Empty Backbone) Lentiviral system for reduced ectopic expression.
Depositing lab: Kevin Dean & Reto Fiolka. Depositing organization: University of Texas Southwestern Medical Center. Publication: Diagonally Scanned Light-Sheet Microscopy for Fast Volumetric Imaging of Adherent Cells. Dean KM, Roudot P, Reis CR, Welf ES, Mettlen M, Fiolka R. Biophys J. 2016 Mar 29;110(6):1456-65. doi: 10.1016/j.bpj.2016.01.029. PubMed 27028654.
Backbone
  Vector backbone: pLVX
  Backbone size (bp): 8000
  Modifications to backbone: Truncated CMV promoter, altered MCS.
  Vector type: Mammalian Expression, Lentiviral
Growth in bacteria
  Bacterial resistance: Ampicillin, 100 μg/mL
  Growth temperature: 37°C
  Growth strain: NEB Stable
  Copy number: High Copy
Gene/Insert
  Cloning method: Restriction Enzyme
Terms and licenses: Academic/Nonprofit Terms; Industry Terms: Not Available to Industry
How to cite: pLVX-CMV400 was a gift from Kevin Dean & Reto Fiolka (Addgene plasmid # 110721 ; http://n2t.net/addgene:110721 ; RRID:Addgene_110721)
