>Addgene plasmid #110721 | pLVX-CMV400 | depositor partial sequence | sequence record 218278 | MCS
NNNNNNNNNNNTGCATTCNTTTTATGTTTCNGGTTCAGGGGGAGGTGTGGGAGGTTTTTTAAAGCAAGTA
AAACCTCTACAAATGTGGTATGGCTGATTATGATCAGTTATCTAGATCCGGTGGATCCCGGGCCCGCGGT
ACCGTCGACTGCAGAATTCGAAGCTTGAGCTCGAGATCTACTAGTTAGCGCTAGCGGTCCACGCCCATTG
ATGTACTGCCAAAACCGCATCACCATGGTAATAGCGATGACTAATACGTAGATGTACTGCCAAGTAGGAA
AGTCCCATAAGGTCATGTACTGGGCATAATGCCAGGCGGGCCATTTACCGTCATTGACGTCAATAGGGGG
CGTACTTGGCATATGATACACTTGATGTACTGCCAAGTGGGCAGTTTACCGTAAATACTCCACCCATTGA
CGTCAATGGAAAGTCCCTATTGGCGTTACTATGGGAACATACGTCATTATTGACGTCAATGGGCGGGGGT
CGTTGGGCGGTCAGCCAGGCGGGCCATTTACCGTAAGTTATGTAACGCGGAACTCCATATATGGGCTATG
AACTAATGACCCCGTAATTGATTACTATTAATAACTATCGATAAACTGGATCTCTGCTGTCCCTGTAATA
AACCCGAAAATTTTGAATTTTTGTAATTTGTTTTTGTAATTCTTTAGTTTGTATGTCTGTTGCTATTATG
TCTACTATTCTTTCCCCTGCACTGTACCCCCCAATCCCCCCTTTTCTTTTAAAGGCGATACCGTCGAGAT
CCGTTCACTAATCGAATGGATCTGTCTCTGTCTCTCTCTCCACCTTCTTCTTCTATTCCTTCGGGCCTGT
CGGGTCCCCTCGGGGTTGGGAGGTGGGTCTGAAACGATAATGGTGAATATCCCTGCCTAACTCTATTCAC
TATAGAAAGTACAGCAAAAACTATTCTTAAACCTACCAAGCCTCCTACTATCATTATGAATAATTTTATA
TACCACANCCAATTGTNATGTTAAACCAATTTCCACAAACTTGCCATTTATCTAATNCAANNNNTNNNAT
TCTTTTCNTGCTGTTTGCGATNNTCATTNNNNNNNNNNTAGCTTGNGNNAANNTATTTCNCTNNTCCCNN
NNCATNCAGGTCNNNNNGANTNNCAANNNNNNTNNCNNN
